Addgene plasmid #233832: pRO262
Purpose: MoClo-YTK; ConLS/RE cassette; Const. mNG; pRNR2-mNeonGreen-tENO2
Depositing lab: Jeff Hasty. Depositing organization: University of California, San Diego (UCSD). Publication: A Standardized Set of MoClo-Compatible Inducible Promoter Systems for Tunable Gene Expression in Yeast. O'Laughlin R, Tran Q, Lezia A, Ngamkanjanarat W, Emmanuele P, Hao N, Hasty J. ACS Synth Biol. 2024 Jan 19;13(1):85-102. doi: 10.1021/acssynbio.3c00184. Epub 2023 Dec 11. PubMed 38079574.
Backbone
  Vector backbone: pYTK095
  Vector type: Yeast Expression
Growth in bacteria
  Bacterial resistance: Ampicillin, 100 μg/mL
  Growth temperature: 37°C
  Growth strain: DH5alpha
  Copy number: High Copy
Gene/Insert
  Gene/Insert name: pRNR2-mNeonGreen-tENO2
  Species: S. cerevisiae (budding yeast)
  Cloning method: Golden Gate
Terms and licenses: Academic/Nonprofit Terms; Industry Terms: Not Available to Industry
How to cite: pRO262 was a gift from Jeff Hasty (Addgene plasmid # 233832 ; http://n2t.net/addgene:233832 ; RRID:Addgene_233832)
