[The description below was written by a language model from this plasmid's Addgene catalogue record and pLannotate feature annotations shown in this document.]
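Description:
pRO262 is a cassette-level plasmid from the yeast MoClo toolkit (MoClo-YTK) system, assembled by Golden Gate cloning into the pYTK095 backbone. It is a compact construct of about 3.9 kb, propagated in E. coli at high copy through a ColE1/pUC-type origin and selected with ampicillin via the β-lactamase gene and its native bla promoter. The feature table shows no yeast origin of replication, centromere or yeast selectable marker. This fits its role as an intermediate cassette plasmid rather than a stand-alone yeast vector, although the record does not spell this out.

The payload is a single transcription unit in which the S. cerevisiae RNR2 promoter drives mNeonGreen, a bright, rapidly maturing monomeric green/yellow fluorescent protein derived from Branchiostoma lanceolatum, followed by the ENO2 terminator. The promoter and terminator are not annotated as such. The reverse-strand hit to a predicted yeast protein just upstream of the mNeonGreen coding sequence probably reflects genomic sequence carried within the RNR2 promoter fragment rather than an intended coding element. The cassette is described as constitutive mNeonGreen expression and is flanked by the ConLS and ConRE assembly connectors. In the toolkit scheme these mark the start and end positions of a multigene assembly, so the unit can be transferred on its own into a yeast-ready destination vector in a subsequent Golden Gate step.

The plasmid comes from work on a standardized set of MoClo-compatible inducible promoter systems for tunable yeast gene expression. There, a constitutive fluorescent reporter would plausibly serve as a reference or control, though the record does not state its specific use.
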