Features (pLannotate 1.2.2; 5 found; start..end, strand, type, name):
    339..752     -  CDS            YJC7_YEAST: Protein predicted: Swiss-Prot protein existence level 4. From Saccharomyces cerevisiae (strain ATCC 204508 / S288c) (Baker's yeast).
    913..1620    +  CDS            mNeonGreen: mNeonGreen is a basic (constitutively fluorescent) green/yellow fluorescent protein published in 2013, derived from Branchiostoma lanceolatum. It is reported to be a very rapidly-maturing monomer with moderate acid sensitivity.
   2140..3000    -  CDS            AmpR: β-lactamase; bla; confers resistance to ampicillin, carbenicillin, and related antibiotics
   3001..3105    -  promoter       AmpR promoter: bla
   3208..3796    +  rep_origin     ori: high-copy-number ColE1/pMB1/pBR322/pUC origin of replication
>Addgene plasmid #233832 | pRO262 | addgene full sequence | sequence record 469355 | Addgene NGS Result
GCGGCCGCCCCTGAATTCGCATCTAGATGGTAGAGCCACAAACAGCCGGTACAAGCAACGATCTCCAGGA
CCATCTGAATCATGCGCGGATGACACGAACTCACGACGGCGATCACAGACATTAACCCACAGTACAGACA
CTGCGACAACGTGGCAATTCGTCGCAATACCGTCTCACTGAACTGGCCGATAATTGCAGACGAACGAGTC
GAACAAGAAGCAGGCAAAGTTTAGAGCACTGCCCCTCCGCACTCAAAAAAGAAAAAACTAGGAGGAAAAT
AAAATTCTCAACCACACAAACACATAAACACATACAAATACAAATACAAGCTTATTTACTTGACATCGCG
CGATCTTCCACTATTCAGCGCCGTCCGCCCTCTCTCGTGTTTTTTGTTTACGCGACAACTATGCGAAATC
CGGAGCAACGGGCAACCGTTTGGGGAAAGACCACACCCACGCGCGATCGCCATGGCAACGAGGTCGCACA
CGCCCCACACCCAGACCTCCCTGCGAGCGGGCATGGGTACAATGTCCCCGTTGCCACAGACACCACTTCG
TAGCACAGCGCAGAGCGTAGCGTGTTGTTGCTGCTGACAAAAGAAAATTTTTCTTAGCAAAGCAAAGGAG
GGGAAGCACGGGCAGATAGCACCGTACCATACCCTTGGAAACTCGAAATGAACGAAGCAGGAAATGAGAG
AATGAGAGTTTTGTAGGTATATATAGCGGTAGTGTTTGCGCGTTACCATCATCTTCTGGATCTATCTATT
GTTCTTTTCCTCATCACTTTCCCCTTTTTCGCTCTTCTTCTTGTCTTTTATTTCTTTCTTTTTTTTAATT
GTTCCCTCGATTGGCTATCTACCAAAGAATCCAAACTTAATACACGTATTTATTTGTCCAATTACCAGAT
CTATGGTTTCAAAAGGGGAGGAGGATAATATGGCGAGTCTTCCTGCCACGCATGAGCTGCATATCTTCGG
ATCTATTAATGGTGTCGACTTTGATATGGTAGGACAAGGAACCGGGAACCCCAATGACGGGTATGAAGAG
CTAAATCTAAAGAGTACAAAAGGAGATTTACAGTTTTCTCCTTGGATACTTGTTCCCCACATTGGATATG
GATTTCATCAATATCTTCCTTATCCAGACGGAATGAGCCCGTTCCAGGCCGCTATGGTTGACGGCTCCGG
GTATCAAGTACACCGTACCATGCAGTTTGAGGATGGGGCATCCCTGACCGTAAATTACAGGTACACCTAC
GAGGGCTCACACATAAAGGGTGAGGCGCAGGTAAAGGGTACTGGATTTCCTGCGGACGGCCCAGTAATGA
CAAATTCACTTACAGCAGCGGATTGGTGCAGGAGCAAAAAGACCTATCCCAATGACAAAACTATCATAAG
TACCTTTAAATGGTCCTATACGACAGGTAACGGGAAGAGATATAGGTCAACGGCAAGGACAACGTATACT
TTCGCGAAGCCAATGGCAGCAAACTATCTGAAGAATCAACCTATGTACGTGTTCAGAAAGACCGAGTTGA
AACATTCCAAGACAGAGTTAAATTTCAAAGAATGGCAAAAGGCTTTTACTGACGTAATGGGGATGGATGA
ATTGTATAAGGGATCCTAACTCGAGAGTGCTTTTAACTAAGAATTATTAGTCTTTTCTGCTTATTTTTTC
ATCATAGTTTAGAACACTTTATATTAACGAATAGTTTATGAATCTATTTAGGTTTAAAAATTGATACAGT
TTTATAAGTTACTTTTTCAAAGACTCGTGCTGTCTATTGCATAATGCACTGGAAGGGGAAAAAAAAGGTG
CACACGCGTGGCTTTTTCTTGAATTTGCAGTTTGAAAAATGCTGAGCATGAGACGGAAATCTGCTCGTCA
GTGGTGCTCACACTGACGAATCATGTACAGATCATACCGATGACTGCCTGGCGACTCACAACTAAGCAAG
ACAGCCGGAACCAGCGCCGGCGAACACCACTGCATATATGGCATATCACAACAGTCCAACTAGTGCACTG
CAGTACAGCGGCCGCGATTATCAAAAAGGATCTTCACCTAGATCCTTTTAAATTAAAAATGAAGTTTTAA
ATCAATCTAAAGTATATATGAGTAAACTTGGTCTGACAGTTACCAATGCTTAATCAGTGAGGCACCTATC
TCAGCGATCTGTCTATTTCGTTCATCCATAGTTGCCTGACTCCCCGTCGTGTAGATAACTACGATACGGG
AGGGCTTACCATCTGGCCCCAGTGCTGCAATGATACCGCGGGACCCACGCTCACCGGCTCCAGATTTATC
AGCAATAAACCAGCCAGCCGGAAGGGCCGAGCGCAGAAGTGGTCCTGCAACTTTATCCGCCTCCATCCAG
TCTATTAATTGTTGCCGGGAAGCTAGAGTAAGTAGTTCGCCAGTTAATAGTTTGCGCAACGTTGTTGCCA
TTGCTACAGGCATCGTGGTGTCACGCTCGTCGTTTGGTATGGCTTCATTCAGCTCCGGTTCCCAACGATC
AAGGCGAGTTACATGATCCCCCATGTTGTGCAAAAAAGCGGTTAGCTCCTTCGGTCCTCCGATCGTTGTC
AGAAGTAAGTTGGCCGCAGTGTTATCACTCATGGTTATGGCAGCACTGCATAATTCTCTTACTGTCATGC
CATCCGTAAGATGCTTTTCTGTGACTGGTGAGTACTCAACCAAGTCATTCTGAGAATAGTGTATGCGGCG
ACCGAGTTGCTCTTGCCCGGCGTCAATACGGGATAATACCGCGCCACATAGCAGAACTTTAAAAGTGCTC
ATCATTGGAAAACGTTCTTCGGGGCGAAAACTCTCAAGGATCTTACCGCTGTTGAGATCCAGTTCGATGT
AACCCACTCGTGCACCCAACTGATCTTCAGCATCTTTTACTTTCACCAGCGTTTCTGGGTGAGCAAAAAC
AGGAAGGCAAAATGCCGCAAAAAAGGGAATAAGGGCGACACGGAAATGTTGAATACTCATACTCTTCCTT
TTTCAATATTATTGAAGCATTTATCAGGGTTATTGTCTCATGAGCGGATACATATTTGAATGTATTTAGA
AAAATAAACAAATAGGGGTTCCGCGCACATTTCCCCGAAAAGTGCCACCTGTCATGACCAAAATCCCTTA
ACGTGAGTTTTCGTTCCACTGAGCGTCAGACCCCGTAGAAAAGATCAAAGGATCTTCTTGAGATCCTTTT
TTTCTGCGCGTAATCTGCTGCTTGCAAACAAAAAAACCACCGCTACCAGCGGTGGTTTGTTTGCCGGATC
AAGAGCTACCAACTCTTTTTCCGAAGGTAACTGGCTTCAGCAGAGCGCAGATACCAAATACTGTTCTTCT
AGTGTAGCCGTAGTTAGGCCACCACTTCAAGAACTCTGTAGCACCGCCTACATACCTCGCTCTGCTAATC
CTGTTACCAGTGGCTGCTGCCAGTGGCGATAAGTCGTGTCTTACCGGGTTGGACTCAAGACGATAGTTAC
CGGATAAGGCGCAGCGGTCGGGCTGAACGGGGGGTTCGTGCACACAGCCCAGCTTGGAGCGAACGACCTA
CACCGAACTGAGATACCTACAGCGTGAGCTATGAGAAAGCGCCACGCTTCCCGAAGGGAGAAAGGCGGAC
AGGTATCCGGTAAGCGGCAGGGTCGGAACAGGAGAGCGCACGAGGGAGCTTCCAGGGGGAAACGCCTGGT
ATCTTTATAGTCCTGTCGGGTTTCGCCACCTCTGACTTGAGCGTCGATTTTTGTGATGCTCGTCAGGGGG
GCGGAGCCTATGGAAAAACGCCAGCAACGCGGCCTTTTTACGGTTCCTGGCCTTTTGCTGGCCTTTTGCT
CACATGTTCTTTCCTGCGTTATCCCCTGATTCTGTGGATAACCGT
